>Addgene plasmid #134423 | S3_004_026_MV2 | addgene full sequence | sequence record 266907 | Addgene NGS Result
TCATTATCAATACTGCCATTTCAAAGAATACGTAAATAATTAATAGTAGTGATTTTCCTAACTTTATTTA
GTCAAAAAATTAGCCTTTTAATTCTGCTGTAACCCGTACATGCCCAAAATAGGGGGCGGGTTACACAGAA
TATATAACATCGTAGGTGTCTGGGTGAACAGTTTATTCCTGGCATCCACTAAATATAATGGAGCCCGCTT
TTTAAGCTGGCATCCAGAAAAAAAAAGAATCCCAGCACCAAAATATTGTTTTCTTCACCAACCATCAGTT
CATAGGTCCATTCTCTTAGCGCAACTACAGAGAACAGGGGCACAAACAGGCAAAAAACGGGCACAACCTC
AATGGAGTGATGCAACCTGCCTGGAGTAAATGATGACACAAGGCAATTGACCCACGCATGTATCTATCTC
ATTTTCTTACACCTTCTATTACCTTCTGCTCTCTCTGATTTGGAAAAAGCTGAAAAAAAAGGTTGAAACC
AGTTCCCTGAAATTATTCCCCTACTTGACTAATAAGTATATAAAGACGGTAGGTATTGATTGTAATTCTG
TAAATCTATTTCTTAAACTTCTTAAATTCTACTTTTATAGTTAGTCTTTTTTTTAGTTTTAAAACACCAA
GAACTTAGTTTCGAATAAACACACATAAACAAACAAAAGATCTATGCGTTTCAACAAGCTCGACCTCAAT
CTTCTGGTCGCCCTGGATGCACTGCTCACGGAGATGAGCATCAGCCGCGCCGCCGAAAAGATCCATCTGA
GCCAGTCGGCCATGAGCAATGCCCTGGCGCGGCTGCGCGAGTATTTCGATGATGAATTGCTGATCCAGGT
GGGCCGGCGCATGGAGCCCACGCCGCGCGCCGAGGTGCTCAAGGATGCGGTGCATGATGTGCTGCGGCGT
ATCGATGGCTCCATCGCGGCGCTGCCGGCCTTCGTGCCGGCCGAGTCCACGCGCGAGTTTCGCATCTCGG
TTTCGGACTTTACGCTCTCCGTCCTCATCCCCCGGGTGCTGGCGCGCGCGCACGCCGAGGGCAAGCACAT
CCGCTTTGCCCTGATGCCGCAGGTGCAAGACCCGACCCGCTCGCTGGATCGGGCCGAGGTGGACCTGCTG
GTCTTGCCGCAGGAATTCTGCACGCCCGATCATCCTGCCGAAGAGGTCTTCCGCGAACGGCATGTCTGCG
TGGTCTGGCGCGACAGTGCGCTGGCGCAAGGCGAGCTGACGCTGGAACGCTACATGGCCTCAGGCCATGT
GGTGATGGTGCCGCCTGGGGCCAATGCGTCGTCGGTGGAGGCGTGGATGGCCAGGAAGCTGGGCTTTGCG
CGCCGGGTGGAAGTGACCAGCTTCAGCTTCGCTTCTGCGCTGGCGCTGGTACAGGGGACGGACCGCATCG
CCACGGTGCATGCCCGGCTGGCGCAGCTGCTGGCTCCGCAATGGCCGGTGGTGATCAAGGAGAGTCCGCT
GTCGCTGGGCGAGATGCGGCAGATGATGCAGTGGCATCGCTACCGCAGCAATGATCCTGGCATCCAGTGG
CTGCGTCGGGTGTTTCTGGAGAGTGCGCAGGAGATGGATGCGGCGCTGCCAGGCATCTGCGGATCCGATC
CAAAAAAGAAGAGAAAGGTAGATCCAAAAAAGAAGAGAAAGGTATAACTCGAGTGGCATTGAATTGAATT
GAAATCGATAGATCAATTTTTTTCTTTTCTCTTTCCCCATCCTTTACGCTAAAATAATAGTTTATTTTAT
TTTTTGAATATTTTTTATTTATATACGTATATATAGACTATTATTTATCTTTTAATGATTATTAAGATTT
TTATTAAAAAAAAATTCGCTCCTCTTTTAATGCCTTTATGCAGTTTTTTTTTCCCATTCGATATTTCTAT
GTGCTGCCAAACCAGATGTCAACACAGCTACAACGAAGCTTCGTCTTTTCTTGAAGAAAAGAGGAAGCTC
GCTAAATGGGATTCCACTTTCCGTTCCCTGCCAGCTGATGGAAAAAGGTTAGTGGAACGATGAAGAATAA
AAAGAGAGATCCACTGAGGTGAAATTTCAGCTGACAGCGAGTTTCATGATCGTGATGAACAATGGTAACG
AGTTGTGGCTGTTGCCAGGGAGGGTGGTTCTCACCAAATCGCTACTTGGGTTTGAGATTGGTAAAATTGA
TTGTTTGGATGGCAATCATCTATGGAATGGATATTATATAACAAAGAAGAAATAATGAACTGATTCTCTT
CCTCCTTCTTGTCCTTTCTTAATTCTGTTGTAATTACCTTCCTTTGTAATTTTTTTTGTAATTATTCTTC
TTAATAATCCAAACAAACACACATATTACAATAAGATCTATGGTTTCAAAGGGCGAAGAAGACAATATGG
CTATTATTAAGGAATTCATGAGATTCAAGGTCCACATGGAAGGTTCTGTCAACGGTCACGAATTCGAAAT
TGAAGGTGAAGGTGAAGGTAGACCATACGAAGGTACCCAAACCGCTAAGTTGAAGGTCACCAAGGGTGGT
CCATTGCCATTCGCTTGGGATATTTTGTCTCCACAATTCATGTACGGTTCTAAGGCTTACGTCAAGCACC
CAGCTGATATTCCAGATTACTTGAAGTTGTCTTTCCCAGAAGGTTTCAAGTGGGAAAGAGTCATGAACTT
CGAAGATGGTGGTGTCGTCACCGTCACCCAAGATTCTTCTTTGCAAGATGGTGAATTCATTTACAAGGTC
AAGTTGAGAGGTACCAACTTCCCATCTGATGGTCCAGTCATGCAAAAGAAGACCATGGGTTGGGAAGCTT
CTTCTGAAAGAATGTACCCAGAAGATGGTGCTTTGAAGGGTGAAATTAAGCAAAGATTGAAGTTGAAGGA
TGGTGGTCACTACGATGCTGAAGTCAAGACCACCTACAAGGCTAAGAAGCCAGTCCAATTGCCAGGTGCT
TACAACGTCAACATTAAGTTGGATATTACCTCTCACAACGAAGATTACACCATTGTCGAACAATACGAAA
GAGCTGAAGGTAGACACTCTACCGGTGGTATGGATGAATTGTACAAGTAAATCCTAACTCGAGATAAAGC
AATCTTGATGAGGATAATGATTTTTTTTTGAATATACATAAATACTACCGTTTTTCTGCTAGATTTTGTG
ATGACGTAAATAAGTACATATTACTTTTTAAGCCAAGACAAGATTAAGCATTAACTTTACCCTTTTCTTT
CTAAGTTTCAATATTAGTTATCACTGTTTAAAAGTTATGGCGAGAACGTCGGCGGTTAAAATATATTACC
CTGAACGGCTGAGCAGTTACAGAGATGTTACGAACCACTAGTGCACTGCAGTACACGGTTTCCTTGAAAT
TTTTTTGATTCGGTAATCTCCGAACAGAAGGAAGAACGAAGGAAGGAGCACAGACTTAGATTGGTATATA
TACGCATATGTAGTGTTGAAGAAACATGAAATTGCCCAGTATTCTTAACCCAACTGCACAGAACAAAAAC
GTGCAGGAAACGAAGATAAATCATGTCGAAAGCTACATATAAGGAACGTGCTGCTACTCATCCTAGTCCT
GTTGCTGCCAAGCTATTTAATATCATGCACGAAAAGCAAACAAACTTGTGTGCTTCATTGGATGTTCGTA
CCACCAAGGAATTACTGGAGTTAGTTGAAGCATTAGGTCCCAAAATTTGTTTACTAAAAACACATGTGGA
TATCTTGACTGATTTTTCCATGGAGGGCACAGTTAAGCCGCTAAAGGCATTATCCGCCAAGTACAATTTT
TTACTCTTCGAGGACAGAAAATTTGCTGACATTGGTAATACAGTCAAATTGCAGTACTCTGCGGGTGTAT
ACAGAATAGCAGAATGGGCAGACATTACGAATGCACACGGTGTGGTGGGCCCAGGTATTGTTAGCGGTTT
GAAGCAGGCGGCAGAAGAAGTAACAAAGGAACCTAGAGGCCTTTTGATGTTAGCAGAATTGTCATGCAAG
GGCTCCCTATCTACTGGAGAATATACTAAGGGTACTGTTGACATTGCGAAGAGCGACAAAGATTTTGTTA
TCGGCTTTATTGCTCAAAGAGACATGGGTGGAAGAGATGAAGGTTACGATTGGTTGATTATGACACCCGG
TGTGGGTTTAGATGACAAGGGAGATGCATTGGGTCAACAGTATAGAACCGTGGATGATGTGGTTTCTACA
GGATCTGACATTATTATTGTTGGAAGAGGACTATTTGCAAAGGGAAGGGATGCTAAGGTAGAGGGTGAAC
GTTACAGAAAAGCAGGCTGGGAAGCATATTTGAGAAGATGCGGCCAGCAAAACTAAAAAACTGTATTATA
AGTAAATGCATGTATACTAAACTCACAAATTAGAGCTTCAATTTAATTATATCAGTTATTACCCGAGTAA
CGAAGCATCTGTGCTTCATTTTGTAGAACAAAAATGCAACGCGAGAGCGCTAATTTTTCAAACAAAGAAT
CTGAGCTGCATTTTTACAGAACAGAAATGCAACGCGAAAGCGCTATTTTACCAACGAAGAATCTGTGCTT
CATTTTTGTAAAACAAAAATGCAACGCGAGAGCGCTAATTTTTCAAACAAAGAATCTGAGCTGCATTTTT
ACAGAACAGAAATGCAACGCGAGAGCGCTATTTTACCAACAAAGAATCTATACTTCTTTTTTGTTCTACA
AAAATGCATCCCGAGAGCGCTATTTTTCTAACAAAGCATCTTAGATTACTTTTTTTCTCCTTTGTGCGCT
CTATAATGCAGTCTCTTGATAACTTTTTGCACTGTAGGTCCGTTAAGGTTAGAAGAAGGCTACTTTGGTG
TCTATTTTCTCTTCCATAAAAAAAGCCTGACTCCACTTCCCGCGTTTACTGATTACTAGCGAAGCTGCGG
GTGCATTTTTTCAAGATAAAGGCATCCCCGATTATATTCTATACCGATGTGGATTGCGCATACTTTGTGA
ACAGAAAGTGATAGCGTTGATGATTCTTCATTGGTCAGAAAATTATGAACGGTTTCTTCTATTTTGTCTC
TATATACTACGTATAGGAAATGTTTACATTTTCGTATTGTTTTCGATTCACTCTATGAATAGTTCTTACT
ACAATTTTTTTGTCTAAAGAGTAATACTAGAGATAAACATAAAAAATGTAGAGGTCGAGTTTAGATGCAA
GTTCAAGGAGCGAAAGGTGGATGGGTAGGTTATATAGGGATATAGCACAGAGATATATAGCAAAGAGATA
CTTTTGAGCAATGTTTGTGGAAGCGGTATTCGCAATATTTTAGTAGCTCGTTACAGTCCGGTGCGTTTTT
GGTTTTTTGAAAGTGCGTCATCAGAGCGCTTTTGGTTTTCAAAAGCGCTCTGAAGTTCCTATACTTTCTA
GCTAGAGAATAGGAACTTCCCGAGCGGCCGCGTGTTACAACCAATTAACCAATTCTGATTAGAAAAACTC
ATCGAGCATCAAATGAAACTGCAATTTATTCATATCAGGATTATCAATACCATATTTTTGAAAAAGCCGT
TTCTGTAATGAAGGAGAAAACTCACCGAGGCAGTTCCATAGGATGGCAAGATCCTGGTATCGGTCTGCGA
TTCCGACTCGTCCAACATCAATACAACCTATTAATTTCCCCTCGTCAAAAATAAGGTTATCAAGTGAGAA
ATCACCATGAGTGACGACTGAATCCGGTGAGAATGGCAAAAGCTTATGCATTTCTTTCCAGACTTGTTCA
ACAGGCCAGCCATTACGCTCGTCATCAAAATCACTCGCATCAACCAAACCGTTATTCATTCGTGATTGCG
CCTGAGCGAGGCGAAATACGCGATCGCTGTTAAAAGGACAATTACAAACAGGAATCGAATGCAACCGGCG
CAGGAACACTGCCAGCGCATCAACAATATTTTCACCTGAATCAGGATATTCTTCTAATACCTGGAATGCT
GTTTTCCCGGGGATCGCAGTGGTGAGTAACCATGCATCATCAGGAGTACGGATAAAATGCTTGATGGTCG
GAAGAGGCATAAATTCCGTCAGCCAGTTTAGTCTGACCATCTCATCTGTAACATCATTGGCAACGCTACC
TTTGCCATGTTTCAGAAACAACTCTGGCGCATCGGGCTTCCCATACAATCGATAGATTGTCGCACCTGAT
TGCCCGACATTATCGCGAGCCCATTTATACCCATATAAATCAGCATCCATGTTGGAATTTAATCGCGGCC
TGGAGCAAGACGTTTCCCGTTGAATATGGCTCATAACACCCCTTGTATTACTGTTTATGTAAGCAGACAG
TTTTATTGTTCATGATGATATATTTTTATCTTGTGCAATGTAACATCAGAGATTTTGAGACACAACGTGG
CTTTGTTGAATAAATCGAACTTTTGCTGAGTTGAAGGATCAGTCATGACCAAAATCCCTTAACGTGAGTT
TTCGTTCCACTGAGCGTCAGACCCCGTAGAAAAGATCAAAGGATCTTCTTGAGATCCTTTTTTTCTGCGC
GTAATCTGCTGCTTGCAAACAAAAAAACCACCGCTACCAGCGGTGGTTTGTTTGCCGGATCAAGAGCTAC
CAACTCTTTTTCCGAAGGTAACTGGCTTCAGCAGAGCGCAGATACCAAATACTGTTCTTCTAGTGTAGCC
GTAGTTAGGCCACCACTTCAAGAACTCTGTAGCACCGCCTACATACCTCGCTCTGCTAATCCTGTTACCA
GTGGCTGCTGCCAGTGGCGATAAGTCGTGTCTTACCGGGTTGGACTCAAGACGATAGTTACCGGATAAGG
CGCAGCGGTCGGGCTGAACGGGGGGTTCGTGCACACAGCCCAGCTTGGAGCGAACGACCTACACCGAACT
GAGATACCTACAGCGTGAGCTATGAGAAAGCGCCACGCTTCCCGAAGGGAGAAAGGCGGACAGGTATCCG
GTAAGCGGCAGGGTCGGAACAGGAGAGCGCACGAGGGAGCTTCCAGGGGGAAACGCCTGGTATCTTTATA
GTCCTGTCGGGTTTCGCCACCTCTGACTTGAGCGTCGATTTTTGTGATGCTCGTCAGGGGGGCGGAGCCT
ATGGAAAAACGCCAGCAACGCGGCCTTTTTACGGTTCCTGGCCTTTTGCTGGCCTTTTGCTCACATGTTC
TTTCCTGCGTTATCCCCTGATTCTGTGGATAACCGTGCGGCCGCCCCTGAATTCGCATCTAGACTGAACT
GGCCGATAATTGCAGACGAACGCAGTTCGAGTTTA
Features (pLannotate 1.2.2; 10 found; start..end, strand, type, name):
      1..667     +  promoter       GAP promoter: S. cerevisiae TDH3; promoter for glyceraldehyde-3-phosphate dehydrogenase
   1610..1630    +  CDS            SV40 NLS: nuclear localization signal of SV40 (simian virus 40) large T antigen
   1634..1654    +  CDS            SV40 NLS: nuclear localization signal of SV40 (simian virus 40) large T antigen
   1668..1892    +  terminator     PGK1 terminator (fragment): S. cerevisae PGK1; transcription terminator for 3-phosphoglycerate kinase gene
   2350..3057    +  CDS            mCherry: mCherry is a basic (constitutively fluorescent) red fluorescent protein published in 2004, derived from Discosoma sp.. It is reported to be a very rapidly-maturing monomer with low acid sensitivity.
   3346..3522    +  promoter       URA3 promoter (fragment): S. cerevisiae URA3
   3523..4326    +  CDS            URA3: orotidine-5'-phosphate decarboxylase, required for uracil biosynthesis; S. cerevisiae URA3; yeast auxotrophic marker, counterselectable with 5-fluoroorotic acid (5-FOA)
   4409..5391    -  rep_origin     2μ ori: yeast 2μ plasmid origin of replication
   5449..6264    -  CDS            KanR: aminoglycoside phosphotransferase; aph(3')-Ia; confers resistance to kanamycin in bacteria or G418 (Geneticin®) in eukaryotes
   6489..7077    +  rep_origin     ori: high-copy-number ColE1/pMB1/pBR322/pUC origin of replication
