[The description below was written by a language model from this plasmid's Addgene catalogue record and pLannotate feature annotations shown in this document.]
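Description:
S3_004_026_MV2 is a yeast expression plasmid of about 7.2 kb built on a multigene backbone recorded as pYTKKMV2 (the purpose line spells it pYTKMV2). It is an E. coli/Saccharomyces cerevisiae shuttle vector. A high-copy ColE1/pUC-type origin and a kanamycin resistance gene support propagation in bacteria. The 2μ origin provides episomal, multicopy maintenance in yeast, and URA3 allows selection by uracil prototrophy and counterselection with 5-FOA.

The payload is a two-cassette biosensor circuit. In the first cassette, the strong constitutive TDH3 (GAP) promoter drives FdeR-N_2xNLS, and the PGK1 terminator ends the transcript. This insert is a 948 bp coding region ending in two tandem SV40 nuclear localization signals, which direct the regulator into the yeast nucleus. The feature table annotates the promoter, the two NLS copies and the terminator, but not the FdeR coding sequence itself. In the second cassette, mCherry sits under a GPM1 promoter carrying the fdeO operator element and is followed by the TDH1 terminator, according to the purpose line. The insert field spells this promoter "pGMP1". Neither the hybrid promoter nor the terminator was picked up by the automated annotation.

FdeR is generally known as a naringenin-responsive bacterial transcription factor that binds its fdeO operator. Red fluorescence from this plasmid is therefore meant to report the regulator's ligand-dependent activity at the engineered promoter. The associated publication concerns biosensors for screening a modularly assembled naringenin biosynthetic library in S. cerevisiae, which matches use of this plasmid as one sensor design variant. The record does not explain what the "-N" designation means or describe the sensor's response characteristics.
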