Addgene plasmid #134423: S3_004_026_MV2
Purpose: pYTKMV2-pTDH3_FdeR-N_2NLS_tPGK1-pGPM1-fdeO_mcherry_tTDH1
Depositing lab: Mattheos Koffas. Depositing organization: Rensselaer Polytechnic Institute. Publication: Design and Characterization of Biosensors for the Screening of Modular Assembled Naringenin Biosynthetic Library in Saccharomyces cerevisiae. Wang R, Cress BF, Yang Z, Hordines JC 3rd, Zhao S, Jung GY, Wang Z, Koffas MAG. ACS Synth Biol. 2019 Sep 20;8(9):2121-2130. doi: 10.1021/acssynbio.9b00212. Epub 2019 Aug 28. PubMed 31433622.
Backbone
  Vector backbone: pYTKKMV2
  Vector type: Yeast Expression
  Selectable markers: URA3
Growth in bacteria
  Bacterial resistance: Kanamycin, 50 μg/mL
  Growth temperature: 37°C
  Growth strain: DH5alpha
  Copy number: High Copy
Gene/Insert 1
  Gene/Insert name: mCherry
  Insert size (bp): 711
  Mutation: none
  Promoter: pGMP1
  Tag / fusion protein: none
  Cloning method: Unknown
  Sequencing primers: 5′ CTGAACTGGCCGATAATTGCAGACG; 3′ GGTTCGTAACATCTCTGTAACTGCT
Gene/Insert 2
  Gene/Insert name: FdeR-N_2xNLS
  Insert size (bp): 948
  Mutation: none
  Promoter: pTDH3
  Tag / fusion protein: none
  Cloning method: Unknown
  Sequencing primers: 5′ CTGAACTGGCCGATAATTGCAGACG; 3′ GGTTCGTAACATCTCTGTAACTGCT
Terms and licenses: Academic/Nonprofit Terms; Industry Terms: Not Available to Industry
How to cite: S3_004_026_MV2 was a gift from Mattheos Koffas (Addgene plasmid # 134423 ; http://n2t.net/addgene:134423 ; RRID:Addgene_134423)
